Addgene plasmid #242919: pCK883
Purpose: Constitutive expression of dCas9, MCP-SoxS-SYNZIP6, and αNTD-SYNZIP5
Depositing lab: Jesse Zalatan. Depositing organization: University of Washington. Publication: Systematic Mapping of Bacterial CRISPRa Systems for Synergistic Gene Activation Reveals Antagonistic Effects. Kiattisewee C, Karanjia AV, Cardiff RAL, Olander KE, Leejareon P, Alvi SS, Carothers JM, Zalatan JG. ACS Synth Biol. 2025 Jul 22. doi: 10.1021/acssynbio.5c00358. PubMed 40693287.
Backbone
  Vector backbone: pCK157
  Vector type: CRISPR, Synthetic Biology
Growth in bacteria
  Bacterial resistance: Chloramphenicol, 25 μg/mL
  Growth temperature: 37°C
  Growth strain: DH5alpha
  Copy number: Low Copy
Gene/Insert
  Gene/Insert name: MCP-SoxS-SYNZIP6
  Species: Synthetic
  Promoter: BBa_J23107
  Cloning method: Gibson Cloning
  Sequencing primers: 5′ CACGCATTGATTTGAGTCAGC; 3′ tcgtaagccatttccgctcg
Terms and licenses: Academic/Nonprofit Terms; Industry Terms: Not Available to Industry
Depositor comments: Please visit https://doi.org/10.1101/2025.05.14.654134 for bioRxiv preprint.
How to cite: pCK883 was a gift from Jesse Zalatan (Addgene plasmid # 242919 ; http://n2t.net/addgene:242919 ; RRID:Addgene_242919)
