[The description below was written by a language model from this plasmid's Addgene catalogue record and pLannotate feature annotations shown in this document.]
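Description:
pCK883 is a bacterial CRISPR activation (CRISPRa) plasmid built on the pCK157 backbone for use in E. coli synthetic biology work. It replicates from a p15A origin, which is compatible with ColE1-type plasmids and is listed as low copy, and it is selected with chloramphenicol through a cat gene driven by its own promoter and followed by the lambda t0 terminator. Two very short matches annotated as RSF origin fragments flank one of the expression cassettes. At that size they are probably repeated spacer or insulator sequence rather than functional origins, though the record does not say.

The plasmid constitutively expresses three proteins. The first is catalytically dead S. pyogenes Cas9 (D10A/H840A), which binds DNA under guide RNA direction without cutting. Its coding region is followed by the rrnB T1 and T7Te terminators, and a tracrRNA-like element lies upstream. The second is a fusion of the MS2 coat protein (MCP), the E. coli transcriptional activator SoxS, and the synthetic coiled-coil SYNZIP6. According to the catalogue entry it is driven by the BBa_J23107 Anderson promoter; the short "lacIq promoter" hit just upstream probably reflects that promoter. The third, on the opposite strand, is an rpoA fragment corresponding to the N-terminal domain of the RNA polymerase alpha subunit (αNTD) fused to SYNZIP5. Neither SYNZIP module is annotated in the feature table, and the promoters for dCas9 and αNTD are not stated.

In this design, MCP would bind MS2 hairpins on a scaffold guide RNA, which appears to be supplied separately, bringing SoxS to a dCas9-targeted promoter. The SYNZIP5/SYNZIP6 pair would co-recruit αNTD. The associated study used such constructs to test combinations of bacterial activation domains for synergistic or antagonistic effects.
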