Features (pLannotate 1.2.2; 14 found; start..end, strand, type, name):
    114..208     -  terminator     lambda t0 terminator: transcription terminator from phage lambda
    232..888     -  CDS            cat: CAT_ECOLX - Experimental evidence at protein level: Swiss-Prot protein existence level 1. This enzyme is an effector of chloramphenicol resistance in bacteria. From Escherichia coli. This protein is used as a marker in many commonly used cloning vectors, such as pACYC184.
    889..991     -  promoter       cat promoter: promoter of the E. coli cat gene encoding chloramphenicol acetyltransferase
   1195..1273    -  misc_RNA       tracrRNA: trans-activating CRISPR RNA for the Streptococcus pyogenes CRISPR/Cas9 system
   1569..5673    +  CDS            dCas9 (fragment): catalytically dead mutant of the Cas9 endonuclease from the Streptococcus pyogenes Type II CRISPR/Cas system RNA-guided DNA-binding protein that lacks endonuclease activity due to the D10A mutation in the RuvC catalytic domain and the H840A mutation in the HNH catalytic domain
   5699..5770    +  terminator     rrnB T1 terminator: transcription terminator T1 from the E. coli rrnB gene
   5786..5813    +  terminator     T7Te terminator: phage T7 early transcription terminator
   5825..5859    +  promoter       lacIq promoter (fragment): lacI (mutant); In the lacIq allele, a single base change in the promoter boosts expression of the lacI gene about 10-fold.
   5941..6288    +  CDS            CAPSD_BPMS2 (fragment): Experimental evidence at protein level: Swiss-Prot protein existence level 1. Acts as a translational repressor of viral replicase synthesis late in infection. This latter function is the result of capsid protein interaction with an RNA hairpin which contains the replicase ribosome-binding site. From Escherichia phage MS2 (Bacteriophage MS2).
   6304..6624    +  CDS            soxS: SOXS_ECOLI - Experimental evidence at protein level: Swiss-Prot protein existence level 1. Transcriptional activator of the superoxide response regulon of E.coli that includes at least 10 genes such as sodA, nfo, zwf and micF. Binds the DNA sequence 5'-GCACN(7)CAA-3'. It also facilitates the subsequent binding of RNA polymerase to the micF and the nfo promoters. From Escherichia coli (strain K12).
   6861..6916    -  rep_origin     RSF ori (fragment): Plasmids containing the RSF 1030 origin of replication can be propagated in E. coli cells that contain additional plasmids with compatible origins.
   7134..7877    -  CDS            rpoA (fragment): RPOA_ECO24 - Experimental evidence at protein level: Swiss-Prot protein existence level 1. DNA-dependent RNA polymerase catalyzes the transcription of DNA into RNA using the four ribonucleoside triphosphates as substrates. From Escherichia coli O139:H28 (strain E24377A / ETEC).
   7958..8013    -  rep_origin     RSF ori (fragment): Plasmids containing the RSF 1030 origin of replication can be propagated in E. coli cells that contain additional plasmids with compatible origins.
   8101..8646    -  rep_origin     p15A ori: Plasmids containing the medium-copy-number p15A origin of replication can be propagated in E. coli cells that contain a second plasmid with the ColE1 origin.
>Addgene plasmid #242919 | pCK883 | addgene full sequence | sequence record 489267 | Addgene NGS Result
GAAGATCATCTTATTAATCAGATAAAATATTTCTAGATTTCAGTGCAATTTATCTCTTCAAATGTAGCAC
CTGAAGTCAGCCCCATACGATATAAGTTGTTACTAGTGCTTGGATTCTCACCAATAAAAAACGCCCGGCG
GCAACCGAGCGTTCTGAACAAATCCAGATGGAGTTCTGAGGTCATTACTGGATCTATCAACAGGAGTCCA
AGCGAGCTCGATATCAAATTACGCCCCGCCCTGCCACTCATCGCAGTACTGTTGTAATTCATTAAGCATT
CTGCCGACATGGAAGCCATCACAAACGGCATGATGAACCTGAATCGCCAGCGGCATCAGCACCTTGTCGC
CTTGCGTATAATATTTGCCCATGGTGAAAACGGGGGCGAAGAAGTTGTCCATATTGGCCACGTTTAAATC
AAAACTGGTGAAACTCACCCAGGGATTGGCTGAGACGAAAAACATATTCTCAATAAACCCTTTAGGGAAA
TAGGCCAGGTTTTCACCGTAACACGCCACATCTTGCGAATATATGTGTAGAAACTGCCGGAAATCGTCGT
GGTATTCACTCCAGAGCGATGAAAACGTTTCAGTTTGCTCATGGAAAACGGTGTAACAAGGGTGAACACT
ATCCCATATCACCAGCTCACCGTCTTTCATTGCCATACGAAATTCCGGATGAGCATTCATCAGGCGGGCA
AGAATGTGAATAAAGGCCGGATAAAACTTGTGCTTATTTTTCTTTACGGTCTTTAAAAAGGCCGTAATAT
CCAGCTGAACGGTCTGGTTATAGGTACATTGAGCAACTGACTGAAATGCCTCAAAATGTTCTTTACGATG
CCATTGGGATATATCAACGGTGGTATATCCAGTGATTTTTTTCTCCATTTTAGCTTCCTTAGCTCCTGAA
AATCTCGATAACTCAAAAAATACGCCCGGTAGTGATCTTATTTCATTATGGTGAAAGTTGGAACCTCTTA
CGTGCCGATCAACGTCTCATTTTCGCCAGATATCGACGTCTTAAGTTACGAAATCATCCTGTGGAGCTTA
GTAGGTTTAGCAAGATGGCAGCGCCTAAATGTAGAATGATAAAAGGATTAAGAGATTAATTTCCCTAAAA
ATGATAAAACAAGCGTTTTGAAAGCGCTTGTTTTTTTGGTTTGCAGTCAGAGTAGAATAGAAGTATCAAA
AAAAGCACCGACTCGGTGCCACTTTTTCAAGTTGATAACGGACTAGCCTTATTTTAACTTGCTATGCTGT
TTTGAATGGTTCCAACAAGATTATTTTATAACTTTTATAACAAATAATCAAGGAGAAATTCAAAGAAATT
TATCAGCCATAAAACAATACTTAATACTATAGAATGATAACAAAATAAACTACTTTTTAAAAGAATTTTG
TGTTATAATCTATTTATTATTAAGTATTGGGTAATATTTTTTGAAGAGATATTTTGAAAAAGAAAAATTA
AAGCATATTAAACTAATTTCGGAGGTCATTAAAACTATTATTGAAATCATCAAACTCATTATGGATTTAA
TTTAAACTTTTTATTTTAGGAGGCAAAAATGGATAAGAAATACTCAATAGGCTTAGCTATCGGCACAAAT
AGCGTCGGATGGGCGGTGATCACTGATGAATATAAGGTTCCGTCTAAAAAGTTCAAGGTTCTGGGAAATA
CAGACCGCCACAGTATCAAAAAAAATCTTATAGGGGCTCTTTTATTTGACAGTGGAGAGACAGCGGAAGC
GACTCGTCTCAAACGGACAGCTCGTAGAAGGTATACACGTCGGAAGAATCGTATTTGTTATCTACAGGAG
ATTTTTTCAAATGAGATGGCGAAAGTAGATGATAGTTTCTTTCATCGACTTGAAGAGTCTTTTTTGGTGG
AAGAAGACAAGAAGCATGAACGTCATCCTATTTTTGGAAATATAGTAGATGAAGTTGCTTATCATGAGAA
ATATCCAACTATCTATCATCTGCGAAAAAAATTGGTAGATTCTACTGATAAAGCGGATTTGCGCTTAATC
TATTTGGCCTTAGCGCATATGATTAAGTTTCGTGGTCATTTTTTGATTGAGGGAGATTTAAATCCTGATA
ATAGTGATGTGGACAAACTATTTATCCAGTTGGTACAAACCTACAATCAATTATTTGAAGAAAACCCTAT
TAACGCAAGTGGAGTAGATGCTAAAGCGATTCTTTCTGCACGATTGAGTAAATCAAGACGATTAGAAAAT
CTCATTGCTCAGCTCCCCGGTGAGAAGAAAAATGGCTTATTTGGGAATCTCATTGCTTTGTCATTGGGTT
TGACCCCTAATTTTAAATCAAATTTTGATTTGGCAGAAGATGCTAAATTACAGCTTTCAAAAGATACTTA
CGATGATGATTTAGATAATTTATTGGCGCAAATTGGAGATCAATATGCTGATTTGTTTTTGGCAGCTAAG
AATTTATCAGATGCTATTTTACTTTCAGATATCCTAAGAGTAAATACTGAAATAACTAAGGCTCCCCTAT
CAGCTTCAATGATTAAACGCTACGATGAACATCATCAAGACTTGACTCTTTTAAAAGCTTTAGTTCGACA
ACAACTTCCAGAAAAGTATAAAGAAATCTTTTTTGATCAATCAAAAAACGGATATGCAGGTTATATTGAT
GGGGGAGCTAGCCAAGAAGAATTTTATAAATTTATCAAACCAATTTTAGAAAAAATGGATGGTACTGAGG
AATTATTGGTGAAACTAAATCGTGAAGATTTGCTGCGCAAGCAACGGACCTTTGACAACGGCTCTATTCC
CCATCAAATTCACTTGGGTGAGCTGCATGCTATTTTGAGAAGACAAGAAGACTTTTATCCATTTTTAAAA
GACAATCGTGAGAAGATTGAAAAAATCTTGACTTTTCGAATTCCTTATTATGTTGGTCCATTGGCGCGTG
GCAATAGTCGTTTTGCATGGATGACTCGGAAGTCTGAAGAAACAATTACCCCATGGAATTTTGAAGAAGT
TGTCGATAAAGGTGCTTCAGCTCAATCATTTATTGAACGCATGACAAACTTTGATAAAAATCTTCCAAAT
GAAAAAGTACTACCAAAACATAGTTTGCTTTATGAGTATTTTACGGTTTATAACGAATTGACAAAGGTCA
AATATGTTACTGAAGGAATGCGAAAACCAGCATTTCTTTCAGGTGAACAGAAGAAAGCCATTGTTGATTT
ACTCTTCAAAACAAATCGAAAAGTAACCGTTAAGCAATTAAAAGAAGATTATTTCAAAAAAATAGAATGT
TTTGATAGTGTTGAAATTTCAGGAGTTGAAGATAGATTTAATGCTTCATTAGGTACCTACCATGATTTGC
TAAAAATTATTAAAGATAAAGATTTTTTGGATAATGAAGAAAATGAAGATATCTTAGAGGATATTGTTTT
AACATTGACCTTATTTGAAGATAGGGAGATGATTGAGGAAAGACTTAAAACATATGCTCACCTCTTTGAT
GATAAGGTGATGAAACAGCTTAAACGTCGCCGTTATACTGGTTGGGGACGTTTGTCTCGAAAATTGATTA
ATGGTATTAGGGATAAGCAATCTGGCAAAACAATATTAGATTTTTTGAAATCAGATGGTTTTGCCAATCG
CAATTTTATGCAGCTGATCCATGATGATAGTTTGACATTTAAAGAAGACATTCAAAAAGCACAAGTGTCT
GGACAAGGCGATAGTTTACATGAACATATTGCAAATTTAGCTGGTAGCCCTGCTATTAAAAAAGGTATTT
TACAGACTGTAAAAGTTGTTGATGAATTGGTCAAAGTAATGGGGCGGCATAAGCCAGAAAATATCGTTAT
TGAAATGGCACGTGAAAATCAGACAACTCAAAAGGGCCAGAAAAATTCGCGAGAGCGTATGAAACGAATC
GAAGAAGGTATCAAAGAATTAGGAAGTCAGATTCTTAAAGAGCATCCTGTTGAAAATACTCAATTGCAAA
ATGAAAAGCTCTATCTCTATTATCTCCAAAATGGAAGAGACATGTATGTGGACCAAGAATTAGATATTAA
TCGTTTAAGTGATTATGATGTCGATGCCATTGTTCCACAAAGTTTCCTTAAAGACGATTCAATAGACAAT
AAGGTCTTAACGCGTTCTGATAAAAATCGTGGTAAATCGGATAACGTTCCAAGTGAAGAAGTAGTCAAAA
AGATGAAAAACTATTGGAGACAACTTCTAAACGCCAAGTTAATCACTCAACGTAAGTTTGATAATTTAAC
GAAAGCTGAACGTGGAGGTTTGAGTGAACTTGATAAAGCTGGTTTTATCAAACGCCAATTGGTTGAAACT
CGCCAAATCACTAAGCATGTGGCACAAATTTTGGATAGTCGCATGAATACTAAATACGATGAAAATGATA
AACTTATTCGAGAGGTTAAAGTGATTACCTTAAAATCTAAATTAGTTTCTGACTTCCGAAAAGATTTCCA
ATTCTATAAAGTACGTGAGATTAACAATTACCATCATGCCCATGATGCGTATCTAAATGCCGTCGTTGGA
ACTGCTTTGATTAAGAAATATCCAAAACTTGAATCGGAGTTTGTCTATGGTGATTATAAAGTTTATGATG
TTCGTAAAATGATTGCTAAGTCTGAGCAAGAAATAGGCAAAGCAACCGCAAAATATTTCTTTTACTCTAA
TATCATGAACTTCTTCAAAACAGAAATTACACTTGCAAATGGAGAGATTCGCAAACGCCCTCTAATCGAA
ACTAATGGGGAAACTGGAGAAATTGTCTGGGATAAAGGGCGAGATTTTGCCACAGTGCGCAAAGTATTGT
CCATGCCCCAAGTCAATATTGTCAAGAAAACAGAAGTACAGACAGGCGGATTCTCCAAGGAGTCAATTTT
ACCAAAAAGAAATTCGGACAAGCTTATTGCTCGTAAAAAAGACTGGGATCCAAAAAAATATGGTGGTTTT
GATAGTCCAACGGTAGCTTATTCAGTCCTAGTGGTTGCTAAGGTGGAAAAAGGGAAATCGAAGAAGTTAA
AATCCGTTAAAGAGTTACTAGGGATCACAATTATGGAAAGAAGTTCCTTTGAAAAAAATCCGATTGACTT
TTTAGAAGCTAAAGGATATAAGGAAGTTAAAAAAGACTTAATCATTAAACTACCTAAATATAGTCTTTTT
GAGTTAGAAAACGGTCGTAAACGGATGCTGGCTAGTGCCGGAGAATTACAAAAAGGAAATGAGCTGGCTC
TGCCAAGCAAATATGTGAATTTTTTATATTTAGCTAGTCATTATGAAAAGTTGAAGGGTAGTCCAGAAGA
TAACGAACAAAAACAATTGTTTGTGGAGCAGCATAAGCATTATTTAGATGAGATTATTGAGCAAATCAGT
GAATTTTCTAAGCGTGTTATTTTAGCAGATGCCAATTTAGATAAAGTTCTTAGTGCATATAACAAACATA
GAGACAAACCAATACGTGAACAAGCAGAAAATATTATTCATTTATTTACGTTGACGAATCTTGGAGCTCC
CGCTGCTTTTAAATATTTTGATACAACAATTGATCGTAAACGATATACGTCTACAAAAGAAGTTTTAGAT
GCCACTCTTATCCATCAATCCATCACTGGTCTTTATGAAACACGCATTGATTTGAGTCAGCTAGGAGGTG
ACTAACTCGAGTAAGGATCTCCAGGCATCAAATAAAACGAAAGGCTCAGTCGAAAGACTGGGCCTTTCGT
TTTATCTGTTGTTTGTCGGTGAACGCTCTCTACTAGAGTCACACTGGCTCACCTTCGGGTGGGCCTTTCT
GCGTTTATACCTAGAGCGCCCGGAAGAGAGTCAATTCAGGGTGGTGAATCCCCAGATCTTTTACGGCTAG
CTCAGCCCTAGGTATTATGCTAGCGAATTCATTAAAGAGGAGAAAGGTACCATGGGGCCCGCTTCTAACT
TTACTCAGTTCGTTCTCGTCGACAATGGCGGAACTGGCGACGTGACTGTCGCCCCAAGCAACTTCGCTAA
CGGGATCGCTGAATGGATCAGCTCTAACTCGCGTTCACAGGCTTACAAAGTAACCTGTAGCGTTCGTCAG
AGCTCTGCGCAGAATCGCAAATACACCATCAAAGTCGAGGTGCCTAAAGGCGCCTGGCGTTCGTACTTAA
ATATGGAACTAACCATTCCAATTTTCGCCACGAATTCCGACTGCGAGCTTATTGTTAAGGCAATGCAAGG
TCTCCTAAAAGATGGAAACCCGATTCCCTCAGCAATCGCAGCAAACTCCGGCATCTACGGTGGCGGAGGT
AGCATGTCCCATCAGAAAATTATTCAGGATCTTATCGCATGGATTGACGAGCATATTGACCAGCCGCTTA
ACATTGATGTAGTCGCAAAAAAATCAGGCTATTCAAAGTGGTACTTGCAACGAATGTTCCGCACGGTGAC
GCATCAGACGCTTGGCGATTACATTCGCCAACGCCGCCTGTTACTGGCCGCCGTTGAGTTGCGCACCACC
GAGCGTCCGATTTTTGATATCGCAATGGACCTGGGTTATGTCTCGCAGCAGACCTTCTCCCGCGTTTTCG
CGCGGCAGTTTGATCGCACTCCCGCGGATTATCGCCACCGCCTGGGTGGCGGAGGTAGCCAAAAAGTTGC
GCAGCTGAAAAACCGTGTTGCGTACAAACTGAAAGAAAACGCGAAGCTGGAGAACATCGTGGCGCGTCTG
GAAAACGACAATGCGAACCTGGAGAAAGACATTGCGAATCTCGAAAAGGACATCGCAAATCTGGAACGTG
ACGTTGCGCGTTAAGCGGCCGCCACGCAAAAAACCCCGCTTCGGCGGGGTTTTTTCGCCCTAGGGATATA
TTCCGCTTCCTCGCTCACTGACTCGCTACGCTCGGTCGTTCGACTGCGGCGAGCGGAAATGGCTTACGAA
CGGGGCGGAGATTTCCTGCCCGGGGCGAAAAAACCCCGCCGAAGCGGGGTTTTTTGCGTGGGCGCGCCTT
ACTCGAATTTGTGAGCCGCCAGTTCGAATTCCAGTTCCGCTTTTGCGAATTTCAGGTGTTCCTTCAGGTT
TTTGAGTTCAGCGTTACGCTCTTCCAGCTCCTGGATGTAGTTTTTCAGTTCTTTAACGGTGTTCTCTGGT
TTCTCTTCTTTCACTTCAGGCTGACGTACATCACGTAAGTCAACGAAAGCTTCCAGTTGTTCAGCCAGAA
TGGTTGCCGCACGACGAATCGCCTCTTCAGGATCGATTGTGCCGTTGGTTTCCATTTCGATGACCAGCTT
GTCCAGGTCGGTACGCTGTTCTACACGCGCTGCTTCAACATTGTAGGCAATACGCTCCACAGGGCTGTAG
CATGCGTCGACCAGCAGACGGCCGATTGGGCGCTCATCTTCTTCCGAATGAATTCGGGTAGAAGCCGGCA
CATAACCACGACCGCGCTGAACTTTGATACGCATGCTAATAGACGCGTTCTCATCGGTCAGGTGGCAGAT
CACGTGCTGCGGCTTGACGATTTCGACATCACCGTCGTGGGTGATATCGGCTGCAGTCACAGGGCCAATG
CCAGATTTATTCAAGGTAAGAATAACTTCATCTTTGCCCTGAACTCTCACCGCCAGCCCTTTCAGGTTGA
GCAGGATTTCCAGGATATCTTCCTGAACGCCTTCTTTGGTGCTGTACTCATGTAGTACACCATCAATCTC
AACCTCGGTCACCGCGCAACCCGGCATCGATGAGAGCAGAATACGGCGCAGTGCGTTACCCAGAGTATGG
CCAAAGCCACGCTCTAAAGGCTCAAGGGTCACCTTGGCGTGCGTCGAACTCACTTGCTCGATATCAACCA
GGCGCGGTTTTAGAAACTCTGTCACAGAACCCTGCATGGTACCTTTCTCCTCTTTAATGAATTCGCTAGC
ATAATACCTAGGGCTGAGCTAGCCGTAAAATGCATCCTAGGGATATATTCCGCTTCCTCGCTCACTGACT
CGCTACGCTCGGTCGTTCGACTGCGGCGAGCGGAAATGGCTTACGAACGGGGCGGAGATTTCCTGGAAGA
TGCCAGGAAGATACTTAACAGGGAAGTGAGAGGGCCGCGGCAAAGCCGTTTTTCCATAGGCTCCGCCCCC
CTGACAAGCATCACGAAATCTGACGCTCAAATCAGTGGTGGCGAAACCCGACAGGACTATAAAGATACCA
GGCGTTTCCCCCTGGCGGCTCCCTCGTGCGCTCTCCTGTTCCTGCCTTTCGGTTTACCGGTGTCATTCCG
CTGTTATGGCCGCGTTTGTCTCATTCCACGCCTGACACTCAGTTCCGGGTAGGCAGTTCGCTCCAAGCTG
GACTGTATGCACGAACCCCCCGTTCAGTCCGACCGCTGCGCCTTATCCGGTAACTATCGTCTTGAGTCCA
ACCCGGAAAGACATGCAAAAGCACCACTGGCAGCAGCCACTGGTAATTGATTTAGAGGAGTTAGTCTTGA
AGTCATGCGCCGGTTAAGGCTAAACTGAAAGGACAAGTTTTGGTGACTGCGCTCCTCCAAGCCAGTTACC
TCGGTTCAAAGAGTTGGTAGCTCAGAGAACCTTCGAAAAACCGCCCTGCAAGGCGGTTTTTTCGTTTTCA
GAGCAAGAGATTACGCGCAGACCAAAACGATCTCAA
